Addgene plasmid #83114: pYFP.LIC.DHFR
Purpose: Plasmid contains LIC cassette upstream of an in-frame copy of YFP and DHFR-TS selectable marker cassette for endogenous tagging on the gene locus.
Depositing lab: Vernon Carruthers. Depositing organization: University of Michigan. Publication: Tagging of endogenous genes in a Toxoplasma gondii strain lacking Ku80. Huynh MH, Carruthers VB. Eukaryot Cell. 2009 Apr;8(4):530-9. doi: 10.1128/EC.00358-08. Epub 2009 Feb 13. PubMed 19218426.
Backbone
  Vector backbone: pKS
  Vector type: Toxoplasma gondii
  Selectable markers: DHFR-TS
Growth in bacteria
  Bacterial resistance: Ampicillin, 100 μg/mL
  Growth temperature: 37°C
  Growth strain: DH5alpha
  Copy number: High Copy
Gene/Insert
  Gene/Insert name: YFP
  Cloning method: Ligation Independent Cloning
  Sequencing primers: 5′ TACTTCCAATCCAATTTAGC; 3′ TCCTCCACTTCCAATTTTAGC
Terms and licenses: Academic/Nonprofit Terms; Industry Terms: Not Available to Industry
How to cite: pYFP.LIC.DHFR was a gift from Vernon Carruthers (Addgene plasmid # 83114 ; http://n2t.net/addgene:83114 ; RRID:Addgene_83114)
