[The description below was written by a language model from this plasmid's Addgene catalogue record and pLannotate feature annotations shown in this document.]
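Description:
pYFP.LIC.DHFR is an 8,047 bp endogenous gene-tagging vector for the parasite Toxoplasma gondii, built on a pKS (pBluescript-type) backbone. In E. coli it is maintained as a high-copy plasmid through a ColE1/pUC origin and selected with ampicillin via the β-lactamase gene. The backbone also retains typical pBluescript remnants: an f1 phage origin, lacZα and lacI fragments, the lac promoter/operator region, flanking T3 and T7 promoters, and pieces of the multiple cloning site.

The functional payload has two parts. The first is a ligation-independent cloning (LIC) cassette placed immediately upstream of an in-frame yellow fluorescent protein coding sequence, which the annotation matches to a fragment of Citrine, an enhanced YFP variant. The second is a DHFR-TS selectable marker cassette, annotated as the T. gondii bifunctional dihydrofolate reductase–thymidylate synthase coding sequence, which allows selection of stable transformants in the parasite. The feature table does not annotate the LIC site itself or the parasite promoters and untranslated regions that drive the marker, so these elements cannot be described from the record.

In use, a genomic fragment from the 3′ end of a gene of interest, without its stop codon, is inserted into the LIC site so that it reads through into YFP. Integration of the construct at the chromosomal locus by homologous recombination then yields a C-terminal YFP fusion expressed under the gene's native regulation. The associated publication describes this strategy in a T. gondii strain lacking Ku80, a background in which reduced non-homologous end joining favours targeted integration, making the plasmid suited to localisation and expression studies of endogenous parasite proteins.
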