Features (pLannotate 1.2.2; 15 found; start..end, strand, type, name):
   1396..3225    +  CDS            DRTS_TOXGO: Experimental evidence at protein level: Swiss-Prot protein existence level 1. Bifunctional enzyme. Involved in de novo dTMP biosynthesis. Key enzyme in folate metabolism. Catalyzes an essential reaction for de novo glycine and purine synthesis, DNA precursor synthesis, and for the conversion of dUMP to dTMP (By similarity). From Toxoplasma gondii.
   3632..3650    -  promoter       T7 promoter: promoter for bacteriophage T7 RNA polymerase
   3653..3810    +  CDS            lacZα (fragment): LacZα fragment of β-galactosidase; lacZ fragment
   3815..4270    +  rep_origin     f1 ori (sequence partly withheld): f1 bacteriophage origin of replication; arrow indicates direction of (+) strand synthesis
   4296..4400    +  promoter       AmpR promoter: bla
   4401..5261    +  CDS            AmpR: β-lactamase; bla; confers resistance to ampicillin, carbenicillin, and related antibiotics
   5432..6020    +  rep_origin     ori: high-copy-number ColE1/pMB1/pBR322/pUC origin of replication
   6203..6295    +  CDS            lacI (fragment): lac repressor; lacI; The lac repressor binds to the lac operator to inhibit transcription in E. coli. This inhibition can be relieved by adding lactose or isopropyl-β-D-thiogalactopyranoside (IPTG).
   6308..6329    +  protein_bind   CAP binding site: CAP binding activates transcription in the presence of cAMP. E. coli catabolite activator protein
   6344..6374    +  promoter       lac promoter: promoter for the E. coli lac operon
   6382..6398    +  protein_bind   lac operator: The lac repressor binds to the lac operator to inhibit transcription in E. coli. This inhibition can be relieved by adding lactose or isopropyl-β-D-thiogalactopyranoside (IPTG). lac repressor encoded by lacI
   6443..6461    +  promoter       T3 promoter: promoter for bacteriophage T3 RNA polymerase
   6530..7244    +  CDS            Citrine (fragment): enhanced variant of YFP (Heikal et al., 2001) mammalian codon-optimized
   8008..8026    -  misc_feature   MCS (fragment): pBluescript multiple cloning site
   8027..6       -  misc_feature   MCS (fragment) (across the origin): pBluescript multiple cloning site
>Addgene plasmid #83114 | pYFP.LIC.DHFR | depositor full sequence | sequence record 165796 | pYFP.LIC.DHFR sequence 8047 bps
AAGCTTCGCCAGGCTGTAAATCCCGTGAGTCGTCCTCACAAATCATCAAGCAGGTGTCCTCAGGGAGACT
GCCTGACTGAGTTATGCTAATTCCTTTCTACTTTGGCGTGGTCACGTGTAACCATATCCGAATCATTTCT
CTAGCCCTACGAACAGGTAAGAGCGCTAGGGATGTCCGTGGAGTAGTGTGCTTACTCGATAATATTCAGT
TGGGACTACCAGCGAGGCGCTCGCTTTGCTCACGCAATGCCTGAGACAGTTGCAGAATGAATGGTAACCG
ACAAACGCGTTCATATGCGTTTTCAAACTTAGTAGACGCGTACTGTCTGAAACTGGCGGTCACAGGCACC
AGATAACGCCCTTGGCATCGGCATGTCTCGTACAGAGGTCCGTATGTAGTGCCACGACTTCTAAATCCGG
CGACAGGCTGGTCTTTTGTCTTACCACGTATTAGCCCGCGTGCGATTTCTCGGAGCGCACCTGTTCAACA
CTAGAAAACGGAGTTTCCTGATCGAGAAGCCACCACCTTTCCAGAAGTTGAACGCTAGCATGTCATTCGA
TTTTCACCCCCCGCGTAGTTCCTGTGTGTCATTCGTTGTCGAGACAACTCTGTCCCGCCCCGGTGCTGTT
CCATATGCGTGACTTTCCCGCAATTTTTTCAGACTTTCAGGAAAGACAGGCTCCGGAACGATCTCGTCCA
TGACTGGTAAATCCACGACACCGCAATGGCCCCCAGCACCTCTATCTCTCGTGCCAGGGGACTAACGTTG
TATGCGTCTGCGTCTTGTCTTTTTGCATTCGCTTTCCAAAAAAGAGAGCCATCCGTTCCCCCGCACATTC
AACGCCGCGAGTGCGGTTTTTGTCTTTTTTGAGTGGTAGGACGCTTTTCATGCGCGAACTACGTGGACAT
TAAGTTCCATTCTCTTTTTCGACAGCACGAAACCTTGCATTCAAACCCGCCCGCGGAAGATCCGATCTTG
CTGCTGTTCGCAGTCCCAGTAGCGTCCTGTCGGCCGCGCCGTCTCTGTTGGTGGGCAGCCGCTACACCTG
TTATCTGACTGCCGTGCGCGAAAATGACGCCATTTTTGGGAAAATCGGGGAACTTCATTCTTTAAAAGTA
TGCGGAGGTTTCCTTTTTCTTCTGTTCGTTTCTTTTTCTCGGGTTTGATAACCGTGTTCGATGTAAGCAC
TTTCCGTCTCTCCTCCGTGCTTTGTTCGACATCGAGACCAGGTGTGCAGATCCTTCGCTTGTCGATCCGG
AGACGCGTGTCTCGTAGAACCTTTTCATTTTACCACACGGCAGTGCGGAGCACTGCTCTGAGTGCAGCAG
GGACGGGTGAAGTTTCGCTTTAGTAGTGCGTTTCTGCTCTACGGGGCGTTGTCGTGTCTGGGAAGATGCA
GAAACCGGTGTGTCTGGTCGTCGCGATGACCCCCAAGAGGGGCATCGGCATCAACAACGGCCTCCCGTGG
CCCCACTTGACCACAGATTTCAAACACTTTCGTCGTGTGACAAAAACGACGCCCGAAGAAGCCAGTCGCC
TGAACGGGTGGCTTCCCAGGAAATTTGCAAAGACGGGCGACTCTGGACTTCCCTCTCCATCAGTCGGCAA
GAGATTCAACGCCGTTGTCATGGGACGGAAAAACTGGGAAAGCATGCCTCGAAAGTTTAGACCCCTCGTG
GACAGATTGAACATCGTCGTTTCCTCTTCCCTCAAAGAAGAAGACATTGCGGCGGAGAAGCCTCAAGCTG
AAGGCCAGCAGCGCGTCCGAGTCTGTGCTTCACTCCCAGCAGCTCTCAGCCTTCTGGAGGAAGAGTACAA
GGATTCTGTCGACCAGATTTTTGTCGTGGGAGGAGCGGGACTGTACGAGGCAGCGCTGTCTCTGGGCGTT
GCCTCTCACCTGTACATCACGCGTGTAGCCCGCGAGTTTCCGTGCGACGTTTTCTTCCCTGCGTTCCCCG
GAGATGACATTCTTTCAAACAAATCAACTGCTGCGCAGGCTGCAGCTCCTGCCGAGTCTGTGTTCGTTCC
CTTTTGTCCGGAGCTCGGAAGAGAGAAGGACAATGAAGCGACGTATCGACCCATCTTCATTTCCAAGACC
TTCTCAGACAACGGGGTACCCTACGACTCCGTGGTTCTCGAGAAGAGAAGGAAGACTGACGACGCAGCCA
CTGCGGAACCGAGCAACGCAATGAGCTCCTTGACGTCCACGAGGGAGACAACTCCCGTGCACGGGTTGCA
GGCTCCTTCTTCGGCCGCAGCCATTGCCCCGGTGTTGGCGTGGATGGACGAAGAAGACCGGAAAAAACGC
GAGCAAAAGGAACTGATTCGGGCCGTTCCGCATGTTCACTTTAGAGGCCATGAAGAATTCCAGTACCTTG
ATCTCATTGCCGACATTATTAACAATGGAAGGACAATGGATGACCGAACGGGCGTTGGTGTCATCTCCAA
ATTCGGCTGCACTATGCGCTACTCGCTGGATCAGGCCTTTCCACTTCTCACCACAAAGCGTGTGTTCTGG
AAAGGGGTCCTCGAAGAGTTGCTGTGGTTCATTCGCGGCGACACGAACGCAAACCATCTTTCTGAGAAGG
GCGTGAAGATCTGGGACAAGAATGTGACACGCGAGTTCCTCGATTCGCGCAATCTCCCCCACCGAGAGGT
CGGAGACATCGGCCCGGGCTACGGCTTCCAGTGGAGACACTTCGGCGCGGCATACAAAGACATGCACACA
GACTACACAGGGCAGGGCGTCGACCAGCTGAAGAATGTGATCCAGATGCTGAGAACGAATCCAACAGATC
GTCGCATGCTCATGACTGCCTGGAATCCTGCAGCGCTGGACGAAATGGCGCTGCCGCCTTGTCACTTGTT
GTGCCAGTTCTACGTGAACGACCAGAAGGAGCTGTCGTGCATCATGTATCAGCGGTCGTGCGATGTCGGC
CTCGGCGTCCCCTTCAACATCGCTTCCTATTCGCTTTTGACGCTCATGGTTGCACACGTCTGCAACCTAA
AACCTAAGGAGTTCATTCACTTCATGGGGAACACGCATGTCTACACGAACCATGTCGAGGCTTTAAAAGA
GCAGCTGCGGAGAGAACCGAGACCGTTCCCCATTGTGAACATCCTCAACAAGGAACGCATCAAGGAAATC
GACGATTTCACCGCCGAGGATTTTGAGGTCGTGGGCTACGTCCCGCACGGACGAATCCAGATGGAGATGG
CTGTCTAGCGGAAATACAGAAGCTGCCCGTCTCTCGTTTTCCTCTCTTTTCGGAGGGATCAGGGAGAGTG
CCTCGGGTCGGAGAGAGCTGACGAGGGGGTGCCAGAGACCCCTGTGTCCTTTATCGAAGAAAAGGGATGA
CTCTTCATGTGGCATTTCACACAGTCTCACCTCGCCTTGTTTTCTTTTTGTCAATCAGAACGAAAGCGAG
TTGCGGGTGACGCAGATGTGCGTGTATCCACTCGTGAATGCGTTATCGTTCTGTATGCCGCTAGAGTGCT
GGACTGTTGCTGTCTGCCCACGACAGCAGACAACTTTCCTTCTATGCACTTGCAGGATGGAATTCCTGCA
GCCCGGGGGATCGATCCACTAGTTCTAGAGCGGCCGCCACCGCGGTGGAGCTCCAATTCGCCCTATAGTG
AGTCGTATTACAATTCACTGGCCGTCGTTTTACAACGTCGTGACTGGGAAAACCCTGGCGTTACCCAACT
TAATCGCCTTGCAGCACATCCCCCCTTCGCCAGCTGGCGTAATAGCGAAGAGGCCCGCACCGATCGCCCT
TCCCAACAGTTGCGTAGCCTGAATGGCGAATGGG
[124 nt withheld, positions 3815-3938]
C
[91 nt withheld, positions 3940-4030]
A
[49 nt withheld, positions 4032-4080]
CCTTTGACGTTGGAGTCCACGTTCTTT
[37 nt withheld, positions 4108-4144]
ACCCTATCTCGGTCTATTCTTTTGATTTATAAGGGATTTTGCCGATTTCGGCCTATTGGTTAAAAAATGA
GCTGATTTAACAAAAATTTAACGCGAATTTTAACAAAATATTAACGTTTACAATTTAGGTGGCACTTTTC
GGGGAAATGTGCGCGGAACCCCTATTTGTTTATTTTTCTAAATACATTCAAATATGTATCCGCTCATGAG
ACAATAACCCTGATAAATGCTTCAATAATATTGAAAAAGGAAGAGTATGAGTATTCAACATTTCCGTGTC
GCCCTTATTCCCTTTTTTGCGGCATTTTGCCTTCCTGTTTTTGCTCACCCAGAAACGCTGGTGAAAGTAA
AAGATGCTGAAGATCAGTTGGGTGCACGAGTGGGTTACATCGAACTGGATCTCAACAGCGGTAAGATCCT
TGAGAGTTTTCGCCCCGAAGAACGTTTTCCAATGATGAGCACTTTTAAAGTTCTGCTATGTGGCGCGGTA
TTATCCCGTATTGACGCCGGGCAAGAGCAACTCGGTCGCCGCATACACTATTCTCAGAATGACTTGGTTG
AGTACTCACCAGTCACAGAAAAGCATCTTACGGATGGCATGACAGTAAGAGAATTATGCAGTGCTGCCAT
AAGCATGAGTGATAACACTGCGGCCAACTTACTTCTGACAACGATCGGAGGACCGAAGGAGCTAACCGCT
TTTTTTCACAACATGGGGGATCATGTAACTCGCCTTGATCGTTGGGAACCGGAGCTGAATGAAGCCATAC
CAAACGACGAGCGTGACACCACGATGCCTGTAGCAATGGCAACAACGTTGCGCAAACTATTAACTGGCGA
ACTACTTACTCTAGCTTCCCGGCAACAATTAATAGACTGGATGGAGGCGGATAAAGTTGCAGGACCACTT
CTGCGCTCGGCCCTTCCGGCTGGCTGGTTTATTGCTGATAAATCTGGAGCCGGTGAGCGTGGGTCTCGCG
GTATCATTGCAGCACTGGGGCCAGATGGTAAGCCCTCCCGTATCGTAGTTATCTACACGACGGGCAGTCA
GGCAACTATGGATGAACGAAATAGACAGATCGCTGAGATAGGTGCCTCACTGATTAAGCATTGGTAACTG
TCAGACCAAGTTTACTCATATATACTTTAGATTGATTTAAAACTTCATTTTTAATTTAAAAGGATCTAGG
TGAAGATCCTTTTTGATAATCTCATGACCAAAATCCCTTAACGTGAGTTTTCGTTCCACTGAGCGTCAGA
CCCCGTAGAAAAGATCAAAGGATCTTCTTGAGATCCTTTTTTTCTGCGCGTAATCTGCTGCTTGCAAACA
AAAAAACCACCGCTACCAGCGGTGGTTTGTTTGCCGGATCAAGAGCTACCAACTCTTTTTCCGAAGGTAA
CTGGCTTCAGCAGAGCGCAGATACCAAATACTGTCCTTCTAGTGTAGCCGTAGTTAGGCCACCACTTCAA
GAACTCTGTAGCACCGCCTACATACCTCGCTCTGCTAATCCTGTTACCAGTGGCTGCTGCCAGTGGCGAT
AAGTCGTGTCTTACCGGGTTGGACTCAAGACGATAGTTACCGGATAAGGCGCAGCGGTCGGGCTGAACGG
GGGGTTCGTGCACACAGCCCAGCTTGGAGCGAACGACCTACACCGAACTGAGATACCTACAGCGTGAGCA
TTGAGAAAGCGCCACGCTTCCCGAAGGGAGAAAGGCGGACAGGTATCCGGTAAGCGGCAGGGTCGGAACA
GGAGAGCGCACGAGGGAGCTTCCAGGGGGGAACGCCTGGTATCTTTATAGTCCTGTCGGGTTTCGCCACC
TCTGACTTGAGCGTCGATTTTTGTGATGCTCGTCAGGGGGGCCGAGCCTATGGAAAAACGCCAGCAACGC
GGCCTTTTTACGGTTCCTGGCCTTTTGCTGGCCTTTTGCTCACATGTTCTTTCCTGCGTTATCCCCTGAT
TCTGTGGATAACCGTATTACCGCCTTTGAGTGAGCTGATACCGCTCGCCGCAGCCGAACGACCGAGCGCA
GCGAGTCAGTGAGCGAGGAAGCGGAAGAGCGCCCAATACGCAAACCGCCTCTCCCCGCGCGTTGGCCGAT
TCATTAATGCAGCTGGCACGACAGGTTTCCCGACTGGAAAGCGGGCAGTGAGCGCAACGCAATTAATGTG
AGTTACCTCACTCATTAGGCACCCCAGGCTTTACACTTTATGCTTCCGGCTCCTATGTTGTGTGGAATTG
TGAGCGGATAACAATTTCACACAGGAAACAGCTATGACCATGATTACGCCAAGCTCGGAATTAACCCTCA
CTAAAGGGAACAAAAGCTGGTACCCTGTACTTCCAATCCAATTTAATTAAAATTGGAAGTGGAGGACGGG
AATTCATGGTGAGCAAGGGCGAGGAGCTGTTCACCGGGGTGGTGCCCATCCTGGTCGAGCTGGACGGCGA
CGTAAACGGCCACAAGTTCAGCGTGTCCGGCGAGGGCGAGGGCGATGCCACCTACGGCAAGCTGACCCTG
AAGTTCATCTGCACCACCGGCAAGCTGCCCGTGCCCTGGCCCACCCTCGTGACCACCTTCGGCTACGGCC
TGCAGTGCTTCGCCCGCTACCCCGACCACATGAAGCAGCACGACTTCTTCAAGTCCGCCATGCCCGAAGG
CTACGTCCAGGAGCGCACCATCTTCTTCAAGGACGACGGCAACTACAAGACCCGCGCCGAGGTGAAGTTC
GAGGGCGACACCCTGGTGAACCGCATCGAGCTGAAGGGCATCGACTTCAAGGAGGACGGCAACATCCTGG
GGCACAAGCTGGAGTACAACTACAACAGCCACAACGTCTATATCATGGCCGACAAGCAGAAGAACGGCAT
CAAGGTGAACTTCAAGATCCGCCACAACATCGAGGACGGCAGCGTGCAGCTCGCCGACCACTACCAGCAG
AACACCCCCATCGGCGACGGCCCCGTGCTGCTGCCCGACAACCACTACCTGAGCTACCAGTCCGCCCTGA
GCAAAGACCCCAACGAGAAGCGCGATCACATGGTCCTGCTGGAGTTCGTGACCGCCGCCGGGATCACTCT
CGGCGTGGACGAGCTGTACAGTTAAGGCGCGCCAGAAGCTGCCCGTCTCTCGTTTTCCTCTCTTTTCGGA
GGGATCAGGGAGAGTGCCTCGGGTCGGAGAGAGCTGACGAGGGGGTGCCAGAGACCCCTGTGTCCTTTAT
CGAAGAAAAGGGATGACTCTTCATGTGGCATTTCACACAGTCTCACCTCGCCTTGTTTTCTTTTTGTCAA
TCAGAACGAAAGCGAGTTGCGGGTGACGCAGATGTGCGTGTATCCACTCGTGAATGCGTTATCGTTCTGT
ATGCCGCTAGAGTGCTGGACTGTTGCTGTCTGCCCACGACAGCAGACAACTTTCCTTCTATGCACTTGCA
GGATGGTGCAGCGCAAACGACGGAGAGAAAGGAGCACCCTCTCAGTTTCCCTACGATGTGCTGTCAGTTT
CGACTCTTCACCGCGAACGATTGGCGATACGTCTCTGTTGACTTGTTAGGCTCCGACCACGAAGCTCCCT
TAACTAGATAAGCCGCGACACCTAAGTGTACACCATTTGCAGATCGATAATCTGCGACCGCTGAATCCGT
CCAGATCAGTAAAACCGCACCACCTAAGTGTAAACCTTGTTTAGGTCGATAAAATGCTACCAACCCCCAC
CCACAATCGAGCCTTGAGCGTTTCTGCGCACGCGTTGGCCTACGTGACTTGCTGATGCCTGCCTCTGGCC
ATTCATGCCAGTCAGTGCGCATAAAAATGTGGACACAGTCGGTTGACAAGTGTTCTGGCAGGCTACAGTG
ACACCGCGGTGGAGGGGGATCCACTAGTTCTACTCGAGGTCGACGGTATCGAT
