>Addgene plasmid #83114 | pYFP.LIC.DHFR | addgene partial sequence | sequence record 160466 | M13-Rev 5'-CAGGAAACAGCTATGACC-3'
AATTAACCCTCACTAAAGGGAACAAAAGCTGGTACCCTGTACTTCCAATCCAATTTAATTAAAATTGGAA
GTGGAGGACGGGAATTCATGGTGAGCAAGGGCGAGGAGCTGTTCACCGGGGTGGTGCCCATCCTGGTCGA
GCTGGACGGCGACGTAAACGGCCACAAGTTCAGCGTGTCCGGCGAGGGCGAGGGCGATGCCACCTACGGC
AAGCTGACCCTGAAGTTCATCTGCACCACCGGCAAGCTGCCCGTGCCCTGGCCCACCCTCGTGACCACCT
TCGGCTACGGCCTGCAGTGCTTCGCCCGCTACCCCGACCACATGAAGCAGCACGACTTCTTCAAGTCCGC
CATGCCCGAAGGCTACGTCCAGGAGCGCACCATCTTCTTCAAGGACGACGGCAACTACAAGACCCGCGCC
GAGGTGAAGTTCGAGGGCGACACCCTGGTGAACCGCATCGAGCTGAAGGGCATCGACTTCAAGGAGGACG
GCAACATCCTGGGGCACAAGCTGGAGTACAACTACAACAGCCACAACGTCTATATCATGGCCGACAAGCA
GAAGAACGGCATCAAGGTGAACTTCAAGATCCGCCACAACATCGAGGACGGCAGCGTGCAGCTCGCCGAC
CACTACCAGCAGAACACCCCCATCGGCGACGGCCCCGTGCTGCTGCCCGACAACCACTACCTGAGCTACC
AGTCCGCCCTGAGCAAAGACCCCAACGAGAAGCGCGATCACATGGTCCTGCTGGAGTTCGTGACCGCCGC
CGGGATCACTCTCGGCGTGGACGAGCTGTACAGTTAAGGCGCGCCAGAAGCTGCCCGTCTCTCGTTTTCC
TCTCTTTTCGGAGGGATCAGGGAGAGTGCCTCGGGTCGGAGAGAGCTGACGAGGGGGTGCCAGAGACCCC
TGTGTCCTTTATCGAAGAAAAGGGATGACTCTTCATGTGGCATTTCACACAGTCTCACCTCGCCTTGTTT
TCTTTTTGTCAATCAGAACGAAAGC
