>Addgene plasmid #83114 | pYFP.LIC.DHFR | addgene partial sequence | sequence record 160467 | EGFP-C 5'-CATGGTCCTGCTGGAGTTCGTG-3'
GAGCTGTACAGTTAAGGCGCGCCAGAAGCTGCCCGTCTCTCGTTTTCCTCTCTTTTCGGAGGGATCAGGG
AGAGTGCCTCGGGTCGGAGAGAGCTGACGAGGGGGTGCCAGAGACCCCTGTGTCCTTTATCGAAGAAAAG
GGATGACTCTTCATGTGGCATTTCACACAGTCTCACCTCGCCTTGTTTTCTTTTTGTCAATCAGAACGAA
AGCGAGTTGCGGGTGACGCAGATGTGCGTGTATCCACTCGTGAATGCGTTATCGTTCTGTATGCCGCTAG
AGTGCTGGACTGTTGCTGTCTGCCCACGACAGCAGACAACTTTCCTTCTATGCACTTGCAGGATGGTGCA
GCGCAAACGACGGAGAGAAAGGAGCACCCTCTCAGTTTCCCTACGATGTGCTGTCAGTTTCGACTCTTCA
CCGCGAACGATTGGCGATACGTCTCTGTTGACTTGTTAGGCTCCGACCACGAAGCTCCCTTAACTAGATA
AGCCGCGACACCTAAGTGTACACCATTTGCAGATCGATAATCTGCGACCGCTGAATCCGTCCAGATCAGT
AAAACCGCACCACCTAAGTGTAAACCTTGTTTAGGTCGATAAAATGCTACCAACCCCCACCCACAATCGA
GCCTTGAGCGTTTCTGCGCACGCGTTGGCCTACGTGACTTGCTGATGCCTGCCTCTGGCCATTCATGCCA
GTCAGTGCGCATAAAAATGTGGACACAGTCGGTTGACAAGTGTTCTGGCAGGCTACAGTGACACCGCGGT
GGAGGGGGATCCACTAGTTCTACTCGAGGTCGACGGTATCGATAAGCTTCGCCAGGCTGTAAATCCCGTG
AGTCGTCCTCACAAATCATCAAGCAGGTGTCCTCAGGGAGACTGCCTGACTGAGTTATGCTAATTCCTTT
CTACTTTGG
