>Addgene plasmid #83114 | pYFP.LIC.DHFR | addgene partial sequence | sequence record 161278 | T7 5'-TAATACGACTCACTATAGGG-3'
CGGCCGCTCTAGAACTAGTGGATCGATCCCCCGGGCTGCAGGAATTCCATCCTGCAAGTGCATAGAAGGA
AAGTTGTCTGCTGTCGTGGGCAGACAGCAACAGTCCAGCACTCTAGCGGCATACAGAACGATAACGCATT
CACGAGTGGATACACGCACATCTGCGTCACCCGCAACTCGCTTTCGTTCTGATTGACAAAAAGAAAACAA
GGCGAGGTGAGACTGTGTGAAATGCCACATGAAGAGTCATCCCTTTTCTTCGATAAAGGACACAGGGGTC
TCTGGCACCCCCTCGTCAGCTCTCTCCGACCCGAGGCACTCTCCCTGATCCCTCCGAAAAGAGAGGAAAA
CGAGAGACGGGCAGCTTCTGTATTTCCGCTAGACAGCCATCTCCATCTGGATTCGTCCGTGCGGGACGTA
GCCCACGACCTCAAAATCCTCGGCGGTGAAATCGTCGATTTCCTTGATGCGTTCCTTGTTGAGGATGTTC
ACAATGGGGAACGGTCTCGGTTCTCTCCGCAGCTGCTCTTTTAAAGCCTCGACATGGTTCGTGTAGACAT
GCGTGTTCCCCATGAAGTGAATGAACTCCTTAGGTTTTAGGTTGCAGACGTGTGCAACCATGAGCGTCAA
AAGCGAATAGGAAGCGATGTTGAAGGGGACGCCGAGGCCGACATCGCACGACCGCTGATACATGATGCAC
GACAGCTCCTTCTGGTCGTTCACGTAGAACTGGCACAACAAGTGACAAGGCGGCAGCGCCATTTCGTCCA
GCGCTGCAGGATTCCAGGCAGTCATGAGCATGCGACGATCTGTTGGATTCGTTCTCAGCATCTGGATCAC
ATTCTTCAGCTGGTCGACGCCCTGCCCTGTGTAGTCTGTGTGCATGTCTTTGTATGCCGCGCCGAAGTGT
CTCCACTGGAAGCCGTAGCCCGGGCCGATGTCTCCGACCTCTCGGTGGGGGAGATTGCGCGAATCGAGGA
ACTCGCGTGTCACATTCTTG
